>Addgene plasmid #42249 | Zebrafish-gRNA-0009 | depositor partial sequence | sequence record 57089 | T7 promoter + target site + gRNA + DraI site
TAATACGACTCACTATAGGGAAAACACAACCGCAGCCGTTTTAGAGCTAGAAATAGCAAGTTAAAATAAG
GCTAGTCCGTTATCAACTTGAAAAAGTGGCACCGAGTCGGTGCTTTTAAA
