>Addgene plasmid #42249 | Zebrafish-gRNA-0009 | addgene partial sequence | sequence record 57637 | M13-F20 5'-TGTAAAACGACGGCCAGT-3'
AGGTGAGCCAGTGAGTTGATTGCAGTCCAGTTACGCTGGAGTCTGAGGCTCGTCCTGAATGATATGCGAC
CGCCGGAGGGTTGCGTTTGAGACGGGCGACAGATCCAGTCGCGCTGCTCTCGTCGATCCAAGCTTTTTAA
AAGCACCGACTCGGTGCCACTTTTTCAAGTTGATAACGGACTAGCCTTATTTTAACTTGCTATTTCTAGC
TCTAAAACGGCTGCGGTTGTGTTTTCCCTATAGTGAGTCGTATTAGCTAGCGGTGCGAGCGGATCGAGCA
GTGTCGATCACTACTGGACCGCGAGCTGTGCTGCGACCCGTGATCTTACGGCATTATACGTATGATCGGT
CCACGATCAGCTAGATTATCTAGTCAGCTTGATGTCATAGCTGTTTCCTGAGGCTCAATACTGACCATTT
AAATCATACCTGACCTCCATAGCAGAAAGTCAAAAGCCTCCGACCGGAGGCTTTTGACTTGATCGGCACG
TAAGAGGTTCCAACTTTCACCATAATGAAATAAGATCACTACCGGGCGTATTTTTTGAGTTATCGAGATT
TTCAGGAGCTAAGGAAGCTAAAATGAGCCATATTCAACGGGAAACGTCTTGCTTGAAGCCGCGATTAAAT
TCCAACATGGATGCTGATTTATATGGGTATAAATGGGCTCGCGATAATGTCGGGCAATCAGGTGCGACAA
TCTATCGATTGTATGGGAAGCCCGATGCGCCAGAGTTGTTTCTGAAACATGGCAAAGGTAGCGTTGCCAA
TGATGTTACAGATGAGATGGTCAGGCTAAACTGGCTGACGGAATTTATGCCTCTTCCGACCATCAAGCAT
TTTATCCGTACTCCTGATGATGCA
