[The description below was written by a language model from this plasmid's Addgene catalogue record.]
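Description:
Zebrafish-gRNA-0009 (also recorded as DR333) is a small CRISPR guide RNA template plasmid built on the DR274 backbone, a compact vector of about 2.1 kb designed for producing customised single guide RNAs. It is propagated in E. coli under kanamycin selection; the record does not state the origin of replication, and the copy number is listed as unknown.

The insert is a 20 bp targeting sequence directed against the zebrafish (Danio rerio) gene tph1a, also known as tph, tph1 or tphD1. According to the depositor's comments, this spacer sits immediately downstream of a T7 promoter and is fused to the standard chimeric guide RNA scaffold, so that T7 RNA polymerase yields a complete single guide RNA in which the variable 5' portion specifies the genomic target and the constant 3' portion provides the structure bound by Cas9. Because T7 is a bacteriophage promoter, the "zebrafish expression" label should be understood as RNA made by in vitro transcription and then delivered to the animal, rather than transcription from the plasmid within fish cells. No Cas9 coding sequence, reporter or eukaryotic selection marker is recorded, so the nuclease has to be supplied separately.

The plasmid belongs to a set of guide RNA constructs deposited with a study showing efficient CRISPR-Cas genome editing in zebrafish, and it is intended for introducing targeted mutations at the tph1a locus. The insert can be verified by sequencing with a standard M13 forward primer. The cloning method is not stated, and no feature table accompanies the record.
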