Addgene plasmid #42249: Zebrafish-gRNA-0009
Purpose: gRNA targeted to zebrafish gene tph1a
Depositing lab: Keith Joung. Depositing organization: Massachusetts General Hospital. Publication: Efficient genome editing in zebrafish using a CRISPR-Cas system. Hwang WY, Fu Y, Reyon D, Maeder ML, Tsai SQ, Sander JD, Peterson RT, Yeh JR, Joung JK. Nat Biotechnol. 2013 Jan 29. doi: 10.1038/nbt.2501. PubMed 23360964.
Backbone
  Vector backbone: DR274
  Backbone manufacturer: Joung lab (Addgene plasmid# 42250)
  Backbone size w/o insert (bp): 2147
  Vector type: CRISPR ; zebrafish expression
Growth in bacteria
  Bacterial resistance: Kanamycin, 50 μg/mL
  Growth temperature: 37°C
  Growth strain: XL1 Blue
  Copy number: Unknown
Gene/Insert
  Gene/Insert name: gRNA-tph1a (alt name: DR333)
  Species: D. rerio (zebrafish)
  Insert size (bp): 20
  Entrez Gene: tph1a (a.k.a. tph, tph1, tphD1)
  Promoter: T7
  Cloning method: Unknown
  Sequencing primers: 5′ M13 forward
Terms and licenses: Academic/Nonprofit Terms; Industry Terms: Not Available to Industry
Depositor comments: Target site: GGGAAAACACAACCGCAGCC Guide RNA sequence: TAATACGACTCACTATAGGGAAAACACAACCGCAGCCGTTTTAGAGCTAGAAATAGCAAG TTAAAATAAGGCTAGTCCGTTATCAACTTGAAAAAGTGGCACCGAGTCGGTGCTTTTAAA
How to cite: Zebrafish-gRNA-0009 was a gift from Keith Joung (Addgene plasmid # 42249 ; http://n2t.net/addgene:42249 ; RRID:Addgene_42249)
